Addgene plasmid #36733: TAL2304
Depositing lab: Keith Joung. Depositing organization: Massachusetts General Hospital. Publication: FLASH assembly of TALENs for high-throughput genome editing. Reyon D, Tsai SQ, Khayter C, Foden JA, Sander JD, Joung JK. Nat Biotechnol. 2012 Apr 8. doi: 10.1038/nbt.2170. PubMed 22484455.
Backbone
  Vector backbone: JDS78
  Backbone manufacturer: Joung lab (Addgene Plasmid # 32290)
  Backbone size w/o insert (bp): 6447
  Vector type: Mammalian, T7 for in vitro mRNA synthesis
Growth in bacteria
  Bacterial resistance: Ampicillin, 100 μg/mL
  Growth temperature: 37°C
  Growth strain: XL1 Blue
  Copy number: High Copy
Gene/Insert
  Gene/Insert name: CCND1-TALEN_Left (alt name: CCND1)
  Species: H. sapiens (human)
  Insert size (bp): 1640
  Entrez Gene: Ccnd1 (a.k.a. CycD1, Cyl-1, PRAD1, bcl-1, cD1)
  Promoter: CMV
  Tag / fusion protein: 3X Flag (N terminal on backbone); WT FOKI (C terminal on backbone)
  Cloning method: Restriction Enzyme; 5′ cloning site BsmBI (destroyed during cloning); 3′ cloning site BsmBI (destroyed during cloning)
  Sequencing primers: 5′ CMV-F; 3′ BGH-rev
Terms and licenses: Academic/Nonprofit Terms; Industry Terms: Not Available to Industry
Depositor comments: Target binding site: TGGAACACCAGCTCCTGT It is strongly recommended that users perform a diagnostic digest to verify this plasmid prior to use. For example, a double digest of the plasmid with BamHI and KpnI should result in two bands at 2.2kb and 5.9kb.
How to cite: TAL2304 was a gift from Keith Joung (Addgene plasmid # 36733 ; http://n2t.net/addgene:36733 ; RRID:Addgene_36733)
