[The description below was written by a language model from this plasmid's Addgene catalogue record.]
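Description:
TAL2304 is a mammalian expression plasmid encoding the left-hand monomer of a TALEN pair directed against the human CCND1 (cyclin D1) gene. It is built on the JDS78 backbone, a roughly 6.4 kb TALEN expression vector that supplies the invariant parts of the nuclease. A custom array of TAL effector repeats of about 1.6 kb was inserted between two BsmBI sites. BsmBI is a type IIS enzyme, and both sites were destroyed during cloning. The plasmid is a high-copy construct maintained in E. coli under ampicillin selection. The record does not name the origin of replication and lists no mammalian selection marker.

The repeat array was made by the FLASH assembly method and specifies recognition of an 18-nucleotide target site in CCND1. It sits in frame with elements contributed by the backbone: an N-terminal 3X FLAG epitope tag for detecting the protein, and a C-terminal wild-type FokI nuclease domain. Expression in mammalian cells is driven by the CMV promoter. The vector type also indicates a T7 promoter, so the coding sequence can be transcribed in vitro to produce mRNA for delivery without the plasmid. The use of a BGH reverse sequencing primer suggests a BGH polyadenylation region downstream of the cassette, although the record does not list this as a feature.

FokI cleaves DNA only as a dimer, so this left monomer is meant to be co-delivered with a matching right-hand TALEN that binds the opposite strand across a spacer. Together they introduce a double-strand break at the CCND1 locus for targeted mutagenesis or genome editing in human cells.
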