>Addgene plasmid #36733 | TAL2304 | depositor partial sequence | sequence record 45926 | TAL2304 sequence 1640 bps
GAACCTGACCCCAGACCAGGTAGTCGCAATCGCGAACAATAATGGGGGAAAGCAAGCCCTGGAAACCGTG
CAAAGGTTGTTGCCGGTCCTTTGTCAAGACCACGGCCTTACACCGGAGCAAGTCGTGGCCATTGCAAATA
ATAACGGTGGCAAACAGGCTCTTGAGACGGTTCAGAGACTTCTCCCAGTTCTCTGTCAAGCCCACGGGCT
GACTCCCGATCAAGTTGTAGCGATTGCGTCGAACATTGGAGGGAAACAAGCATTGGAGACTGTCCAACGG
CTCCTTCCCGTGTTGTGTCAAGCCCACGGTTTGACGCCTGCACAAGTGGTCGCCATCGCCTCCAATATTG
GCGGTAAGCAGGCGCTGGAAACAGTACAGCGCCTGCTGCCTGTACTGTGCCAGGATCATGGACTGACCCC
AGACCAGGTAGTCGCAATCGCGTCACATGACGGGGGAAAGCAAGCCCTGGAAACCGTGCAAAGGTTGTTG
CCGGTCCTTTGTCAAGACCACGGCCTTACACCGGAGCAAGTCGTGGCCATTGCAAGCAACATCGGTGGCA
AACAGGCTCTTGAGACGGTTCAGAGACTTCTCCCAGTTCTCTGTCAAGCCCACGGGCTGACTCCCGATCA
AGTTGTAGCGATTGCGTCGCATGACGGAGGGAAACAAGCATTGGAGACTGTCCAACGGCTCCTTCCCGTG
TTGTGTCAAGCCCACGGTTTGACGCCTGCACAAGTGGTCGCCATCGCCAGCCATGATGGCGGTAAGCAGG
CGCTGGAAACAGTACAGCGCCTGCTGCCTGTACTGTGCCAGGATCATGGACTGACCCCAGACCAGGTAGT
CGCAATCGCGTCGAACATTGGGGGAAAGCAAGCCCTGGAAACCGTGCAAAGGTTGTTGCCGGTCCTTTGT
CAAGACCACGGCCTTACACCGGAGCAAGTCGTGGCCATTGCAAATAATAACGGTGGCAAACAGGCTCTTG
AGACGGTTCAGAGACTTCTCCCAGTTCTCTGTCAAGCCCACGGGCTGACTCCCGATCAAGTTGTAGCGAT
TGCGTCGCATGACGGAGGGAAACAAGCATTGGAGACTGTCCAACGGCTCCTTCCCGTGTTGTGTCAAGCC
CACGGTTTGACGCCTGCACAAGTGGTCGCCATCGCCTCGAATGGCGGCGGTAAGCAGGCGCTGGAAACAG
TACAGCGCCTGCTGCCTGTACTGTGCCAGGATCATGGACTGACCCCAGACCAGGTAGTCGCAATCGCGTC
ACATGACGGGGGAAAGCAAGCCCTGGAAACCGTGCAAAGGTTGTTGCCGGTCCTTTGTCAAGACCACGGC
CTTACACCGGAGCAAGTCGTGGCCATTGCATCCCACGACGGTGGCAAACAGGCTCTTGAGACGGTTCAGA
GACTTCTCCCAGTTCTCTGTCAAGCCCACGGGCTGACTCCCGATCAAGTTGTAGCGATTGCGTCCAACGG
TGGAGGGAAACAAGCATTGGAGACTGTCCAACGGCTCCTTCCCGTGTTGTGTCAAGCCCACGGTTTGACG
CCTGCACAAGTGGTCGCCATCGCCAACAACAACGGCGGTAAGCAGGCGCTGGAAACAGTACAGCGCCTGC
TGCCTGTACTGTGCCAGGATCATGGACTGA
