>Addgene plasmid #36733 | TAL2304 | addgene partial sequence | sequence record 48010 | CMV-F 5'-CGCAAATGGGCGGTAGGCGTG-3'
ACTAGAGAACCCACTGCTTACTGGCTTATCGAAATTAATACGACTCACTATAGGGAGACCCAAGCTGGCT
AGCACCATGGACTACAAAGACCATGACGGTGATTATAAAGATCATGACATCGATTACAAGGATGACGATG
ACAAGATGGCCCCCAAGAAGAAGAGGAAGGTGGGCATTCACCGCGGGGTACCTATGGTGGACTTGAGGAC
ACTCGGTTATTCGCAACAGCAACAGGAGAAAATCAAGCCTAAGGTCAGGAGCACCGTCGCGCAACACCAC
GAGGCGCTTGTGGGGCATGGCTTCACTCATGCGCATATTGTCGCGCTTTCACAGCACCCTGCGGCGCTTG
GGACGGTGGCTGTCAAATACCAAGATATGATTGCGGCCCTGCCCGAAGCCACGCACGAGGCAATTGTAGG
GGTCGGTAAACAGTGGTCGGGAGCGCGAGCACTTGAGGCGCTGCTGACTGTGGCGGGTGAGCTTAGGGGG
CCTCCGCTCCAGCTCGACACCGGGCAGCTGCTGAAGATCGCGAAGAGAGGGGGAGTAACAGCGGTAGAGG
CAGTGCACGCCTGGCGCAATGCGCTCACCGGGGCCCCCTTGAACCTGACCCCAGACCAGGTAGTCGCAAT
CGCGAACAATAATGGGGGAAAGCAAGCCCTGGAAACCGTGCAAAGGTTGTTGCCGGTCCTTTGTCAAGAC
CACGGCCTTACACCGGAGCAAGTCGTGGCCATTGCAAATAATAACGGTGGCAAACAGGCTCTTGAGACGG
TTCAGAGACTTCTCCCAGTTCTCTGTCAAGCCCACGGGCTGACTCCCGATCAAGTTGTAGCGATTGCGTC
GAA
